Addgene plasmid #72990: pBP-TL6
Purpose: RBS_M3
Depositing lab: Paul Freemont. Depositing organization: Imperial College London. Publication: EcoFlex: A Multifunctional MoClo Kit for E. coli Synthetic Biology. Moore SJ, Lai HE, Kelwick RJ, Chee SM, Bell DJ, Polizzi KM, Freemont PS. ACS Synth Biol. 2016 May 2. 10.1021/acssynbio.6b00031 PubMed 27096716.
Backbone
  Vector backbone: pSB1C3
  Backbone manufacturer: iGEM
  Backbone size w/o insert (bp): 3039
  Vector type: Synthetic Biology
Growth in bacteria
  Bacterial resistance: Chloramphenicol, 25 μg/mL
  Growth temperature: 37°C
  Growth strain: JM109
  Copy number: High Copy
Gene/Insert
  Gene/Insert name: M3 RBS
  Species: Synthetic
  Mutation: CAT gene - C435G (nucleotide) - silent mutagenesis to remove BsmBI site
  Cloning method: Restriction Enzyme; 5′ cloning site Unknown (unknown if destroyed); 3′ cloning site Unknown (unknown if destroyed)
  Sequencing primers: 5′ VF2 (5' tgccacctgacgtctaagaa 3'); 3′ VR (5' attaccgcctttgagtgagc 3')
Terms and licenses: Academic/Nonprofit Terms; Industry Terms: Not Available to Industry
How to cite: pBP-TL6 was a gift from Paul Freemont (Addgene plasmid # 72990 ; http://n2t.net/addgene:72990 ; RRID:Addgene_72990)
