[The description below was written by a language model from this plasmid's Addgene catalogue record.]
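Description:
pBP-TL6 is a basic-part plasmid from the EcoFlex MoClo kit, a modular Golden Gate-style cloning toolkit for synthetic biology in E. coli. It is built on the iGEM pSB1C3 backbone (about 3 kb without insert), a high-copy bacterial cloning vector maintained under chloramphenicol selection. The record notes that the chloramphenicol acetyltransferase (CAT) resistance gene carries a silent C435G nucleotide change that removes an internal BsmBI site. This kind of "domestication" is standard in MoClo systems, where Type IIS enzymes such as BsmBI are used for hierarchical assembly and stray recognition sites in the backbone would interfere with it.

The payload is a single short synthetic regulatory element, a ribosome binding site designated M3 (listed as "RBS_M3"). The plasmid carries no promoter, coding sequence or terminator as part of the insert according to the record; it serves as a storage and donor vector for this one translation-initiation part. In a MoClo workflow, such a part would be released and combined with promoter, open reading frame, tag and terminator parts from sibling plasmids to build complete transcription units, and the availability of several RBS variants in a kit lets users tune translation levels. The record does not state the relative strength of the M3 RBS, the flanking fusion-site overhangs or the restriction sites used for its cloning. No feature table is provided, so details of the origin of replication and flanking elements beyond what is implied by the pSB1C3 backbone cannot be confirmed.
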