>Addgene plasmid #72990 | pBP-TL6 | depositor partial sequence | sequence record 133841 | Partial sequence between BsaI sites - Backbone pBP-RBS_H1
GGTCTCAGTACAGATCTAATAATTTTGTTTAACTTTGGGGAAATACATATGAGACC
