>Addgene plasmid #72990 | pBP-TL6 | addgene partial sequence | sequence record 140618 | RNAde-BB-2R 5'-attaccgcctttgagtgagc -3'
TCAGTGAGCGAGGAAGCCTGCATAACGCGAAGTAATCTTTTCGGTTTTAAAGAAAAAGGGCAGGGTGGTG
ACACCTTGCCCTTTTTTGCCGGACTGCAGCGTCTCTGGCAAACATATAAACGCAGAAAGGCCCACCCGAA
GGTGAGCCAGTGTGACTCTAGTAGAGAGCGTTCACCGACAAACAACAGATAAAACGAAAGGCCCAGTCTT
TCGACTGAGCCTTTCGTTTTATTTGATGCCTGGTCGATTATTTGTATAGTTCATCCATGCCATGTGTAAT
CCCAGCAGCTGTTACAAACTCAAGAAGGACCATGTGATCTCTCTTTTCGTTGGGATCTTTCGAAAGGGCA
GATTGTGTGGACAGGTAATGGTTGTCTGGTAAAAGGACAGGGCCATCGCCAATTGGAGTATTTTGTTGAT
AATGGTCTGCTAGTTGAACGCTTCCATCTTCAATGTTGTGTCTAATTTTGAAGTTAACTTTGATTCCATT
CTTTTGTTTGTCTGCCATGATGTATACATTGTGTGAGTTATAGTTGTATTCCAATTTGTGTCCAAGAATG
TTTCCATCTTCTTTAAAATCAATACCTTTTAACTCGATTCTATTAACAAGGGTATCACCTTCAAACTTGA
CTTCAGCACGTGTCTTGTAGTTCCCGTCATCTTTGAAAAATATAGTTCTTTCCTGTACATAACCTTCGGG
CATGGCACTCTTGAAAAAGTCATGCTGTTTCATATGATCTGGGTATCTCGCAAAGCATTGA
