>Addgene plasmid #72990 | pBP-TL6 | addgene partial sequence | sequence record 140733 | RNAde-BB-1F 5'-tgccacctgacgtctaagaa-3'
ATAGGCGTATCACGAGGCAGAATTTCAGATAAAAAAAATCCTTAGCTTTCGCTAAGGATGATTTCTGGAA
TTCGCGGCCGCTTCTAGAACGTCTCAATCTCTATTTGACGGCTAGCTCAGTCCTAGGTACAGTGCTAGCG
GTCTCAGTACAGATCTAATAATTTTGTTTAACTTTGGGGAAATACATATGAGACCGCGTAAAGGAGAAGA
ACTTTTCACTGGAGTTGTCCCAATTCTTGTTGAATTAGATGGTGATGTTAATGGGCACAAATTTTCTGTC
AGTGGAGAGGGTGAAGGTGATGCAACATACGGAAAACTTACCCTTAAATTTATTTGCACTACTGGAAAAC
TACCTGTTCCATGGCCAACACTTGTCACTACTTTCGGTTATGGTGTTCAATGCTTTGCGAGATACCCAGA
TCATATGAAACAGCATGACTTTTTCAAGAGTGCCATGCCCGAAGGTTATGTACAGGAAAGAACTATATTT
TTCAAAGATGACGGGAACTACAAGACACGTGCTGAAGTCAAGTTTGAAGGTGATACCCTTGTTAATAGAA
TCGAGTTAAAAGGTATTGATTTTAAAGAAGATGGAAACATTCTTGGACACAAATTGGAATACAACTATAA
CTCACACAATGTATACATCATGGCAGACAAACAAAAGAATGGAATCAAAGTTAACTTCAAAATTAGACAC
AACATTGAAGATGGAAGCGTTCAACTAGCAGACCATTATCAACAAAATACTCCAATTGGCGATGGCCCTG
TCCTTTTACCAGACAACCATTACCTGTCCACACAATCTGCCCTTTCGAAAGATCCCAACGAAA
